>Addgene plasmid #225065 | pET28:LanI-101 | addgene full sequence | sequence record 447449 | Addgene NGS Result
TTGAGATCCTTTTTTTCTGCGCGTAATCTGCTGCTTGCAAACAAAAAAACCACCGCTACCAGCGGTGGTT
TGTTTGCCGGATCAAGAGCTACCAACTCTTTTTCCGAAGGTAACTGGCTTCAGCAGAGCGCAGATACCAA
ATACTGTCCTTCTAGTGTAGCCGTAGTTAGGCCACCACTTCAAGAACTCTGTAGCACCGCCTACATACCT
CGCTCTGCTAATCCTGTTACCAGTGGCTGCTGCCAGTGGCGATAAGTCGTGTCTTACCGGGTTGGACTCA
AGACGATAGTTACCGGATAAGGCGCAGCGGTCGGGCTGAACGGGGGGTTCGTGCACACAGCCCAGCTTGG
AGCGAACGACCTACACCGAACTGAGATACCTACAGCGTGAGCTATGAGAAAGCGCCACGCTTCCCGAAGG
GAGAAAGGCGGACAGGTATCCGGTAAGCGGCAGGGTCGGAACAGGAGAGCGCACGAGGGAGCTTCCAGGG
GGAAACGCCTGGTATCTTTATAGTCCTGTCGGGTTTCGCCACCTCTGACTTGAGCGTCGATTTTTGTGAT
GCTCGTCAGGGGGGCGGAGCCTATGGAAAAACGCCAGCAACGCGGCCTTTTTACGGTTCCTGGCCTTTTG
CTGGCCTTTTGCTCACATGTTCTTTCCTGCGTTATCCCCTGATTCTGTGGATAACCGTATTACCGCCTTT
GAGTGAGCTGATACCGCTCGCCGCAGCCGAACGACCGAGCGCAGCGAGTCAGTGAGCGAGGAAGCGGAAG
AGCGCCTGATGCGGTATTTTCTCCTTACGCATCTGTGCGGTATTTCACACCGCAATGGTGCACTCTCAGT
ACAATCTGCTCTGATGCCGCATAGTTAAGCCAGTATACACTCCGCTATCGCTACGTGACTGGGTCATGGC
TGCGCCCCGACACCCGCCAACACCCGCTGACGCGCCCTGACGGGCTTGTCTGCTCCCGGCATCCGCTTAC
AGACAAGCTGTGACCGTCTCCGGGAGCTGCATGTGTCAGAGGTTTTCACCGTCATCACCGAAACGCGCGA
GGCAGCTGCGGTAAAGCTCATCAGCGTGGTCGTGAAGCGATTCACAGATGTCTGCCTGTTCATCCGCGTC
CAGCTCGTTGAGTTTCTCCAGAAGCGTTAATGTCTGGCTTCTGATAAAGCGGGCCATGTTAAGGGCGGTT
TTTTCCTGTTTGGTCACTGATGCCTCCGTGTAAGGGGGATTTCTGTTCATGGGGGTAATGATACCGATGA
AACGAGAGAGGATGCTCACGATACGGGTTACTGATGATGAACATGCCCGGTTACTGGAACGTTGTGAGGG
TAAACAACTGGCGGTATGGATGCGGCGGGACCAGAGAAAAATCACTCAGGGTCAATGCCAGCGCTTCGTT
AATACAGATGTAGGTGTTCCACAGGGTAGCCAGCAGCATCCTGCGATGCAGATCCGGAACATAATGGTGC
AGGGCGCTGACTTCCGCGTTTCCAGACTTTACGAAACACGGAAACCGAAGACCATTCATGTTGTTGCTCA
GGTCGCAGACGTTTTGCAGCAGCAGTCGCTTCACGTTCGCTCGCGTATCGGTGATTCATTCTGCTAACCA
GTAAGGCAACCCCGCCAGCCTAGCCGGGTCCTCAACGACAGGAGCACGATCATGCGCACCCGTGGGGCCG
CCATGCCGGCGATAATGGCCTGCTTCTCGCCGAAACGTTTGGTGGCGGGACCAGTGACGAAGGCTTGAGC
GAGGGCGTGCAAGATTCCGAATACCGCAAGCGACAGGCCGATCATCGTCGCGCTCCAGCGAAAGCGGTCC
TCGCCGAAAATGACCCAGAGCGCTGCCGGCACCTGTCCTACGAGTTGCATGATAAAGAAGACAGTCATAA
GTGCGGCGACGATAGTCATGCCCCGCGCCCACCGGAAGGAGCTGACTGGGTTGAAGGCTCTCAAGGGCAT
CGGTCGAGATCCCGGTGCCTAATGAGTGAGCTAACTTACATTAATTGCGTTGCGCTCACTGCCCGCTTTC
CAGTCGGGAAACCTGTCGTGCCAGCTGCATTAATGAATCGGCCAACGCGCGGGGAGAGGCGGTTTGCGTA
TTGGGCGCCAGGGTGGTTTTTCTTTTCACCAGTGAGACGGGCAACAGCTGATTGCCCTTCACCGCCTGGC
CCTGAGAGAGTTGCAGCAAGCGGTCCACGCTGGTTTGCCCCAGCAGGCGAAAATCCTGTTTGATGGTGGT
TAACGGCGGGATATAACATGAGCTGTCTTCGGTATCGTCGTATCCCACTACCGAGATATCCGCACCAACG
CGCAGCCCGGACTCGGTAATGGCGCGCATTGCGCCCAGCGCCATCTGATCGTTGGCAACCAGCATCGCAG
TGGGAACGATGCCCTCATTCAGCATTTGCATGGTTTGTTGAAAACCGGACATGGCACTCCAGTCGCCTTC
CCGTTCCGCTATCGGCTGAATTTGATTGCGAGTGAGATATTTATGCCAGCCAGCCAGACGCAGACGCGCC
GAGACAGAACTTAATGGGCCCGCTAACAGCGCGATTTGCTGGTGACCCAATGCGACCAGATGCTCCACGC
CCAGTCGCGTACCGTCTTCATGGGAGAAAATAATACTGTTGATGGGTGTCTGGTCAGAGACATCAAGAAA
TAACGCCGGAACATTAGTGCAGGCAGCTTCCACAGCAATGGCATCCTGGTCATCCAGCGGATAGTTAATG
ATCAGCCCACTGACGCGTTGCGCGAGAAGATTGTGCACCGCCGCTTTACAGGCTTCGACGCCGCTTCGTT
CTACCATCGACACCACCACGCTGGCACCCAGTTGATCGGCGCGAGATTTAATCGCCGCGACAATTTGCGA
CGGCGCGTGCAGGGCCAGACTGGAGGTGGCAACGCCAATCAGCAACGACTGTTTGCCCGCCAGTTGTTGT
GCCACGCGGTTGGGAATGTAATTCAGCTCCGCCATCGCCGCTTCCACTTTTTCCCGCGTTTTCGCAGAAA
CGTGGCTGGCCTGGTTCACCACGCGGGAAACGGTCTGATAAGAGACACCGGCATACTCTGCGACATCGTA
TAACGTTACTGGTTTCACATTCACCACCCTGAATTGACTCTCTTCCGGGCGCTATCATGCCATACCGCGA
AAGGTTTTGCGCCATTCGATGGTGTCCGGGATCTCGACGCTCTCCCTTATGCGACTCCTGCATTAGGAAG
CAGCCCAGTAGTAGGTTGAGGCCGTTGAGCACCGCCGCCGCAAGGAATGGTGCATGCAAGGAGATGGCGC
CCAACAGTCCCCCGGCCACGGGGCCTGCCACCATACCCACGCCGAAACAAGCGCTCATGAGCCCGAAGTG
GCGAGCCCGATCTTCCCCATCGGTGATGTCGGCGATATAGGCGCCAGCAACCGCACCTGTGGCGCCGGTG
ATGCCGGCCACGATGCGTCCGGCGTAGAGGATCGAGATCTCGATCCCGCGAAATATGGTAATACGACTCA
CTATAGGGGAATTGTGAGCGGATAACAATTCCAAGGAGATATACAATGCACCACCACCACCACCACGCAA
TGAAAAAGCAGCTGAGCAAACTGAATCTGAAAACCGATAAGGTAGTGAACCTGTCGAAAGATAACTCCCA
GGGCGTGGTAGGCGGCCGTCCCCAGTCAAACCCGAACAGCAAAGTCTATTGTCTTAGCGATCTGTGTACG
TTTACCGGCGCCACCTTTTCCTGTTGACTAGAAGCCCGGCAGAGTTAGTTCGAACCTAATGCCACAAATG
AGACAGGACGCCAATGGGTACCGGACATTAGGTCGAGCTCAGTTCGGTAACGGAGAGACCCTGCGGCGTA
CTTAATTATGCATATGAAACGCCGGTCTAGCATAACCCCTTGGGGCCTCTAAACGGGTCTTGAGGGGTTT
TTTGGCTCTAATACGACTCACTATAGGGGAATTGTGAGCGGATAACAATTCCAAGGAGATATACAATGCT
GACATCGGAAGATTTTAGTACTGACTGTCGTACCATTTTGGATCGTATCTATCACCACATTGCCAGTCAG
CCGACAGATGGGCACGCGAGTTTATTAGGCGGTCAGATGGGTTACGCGTTGTTTGAAGCGTATTATCATC
GCCACTTCGGTATTAAGGATGATGGCCGTATTTGGGAACGCGTAAGTTCAAGCCTGAATGATATTCAAGA
AGGTAAATTAATCCATAGCTTTGCGGGCGGCATCGCGGGTGTTGCCTGGGGCTTCTTACATCTCTTCAAT
GAAGGCTTGCTGCAGGACGATGAAATTGATCCACAGTCAATCGTCGAGGACCTGGATGAAGGCCTGTTTG
AATCGGCGATGTTGCTCCTGGCAGATGGCAATTTCGATTACCTTCACGGCGCCCTGGGTGTATGCTTATA
TTTCCTGGAACGCACACCAAGCCCGAAAATTACGAGCTATATCGACCAGATCGTTGAACAACTCTCTTTA
GTGGCTGTTCGCTTTCCGTCTGGCTCAATCACATGGGAATTTGATGATTTTGGACGTCGTGGAGCTTCGT
CACCGCCGCTGTACAACCTGGGGCTGTCTCACGGGACAGCTTCCATTGTTGCGATTTTGACCCTGTTGTA
CGAGAAAGGCCATGCCCCGGCGCCTTGCAAGGAGCTGATCGCAGGCACCTTGCGTTGGATGTGGAACGTA
CGTAACAAATCAGCGCAGTCGGTGTTTCCTTCCGTAATCCAGGCGAACGCGACTGATCAGGAATCACGCC
TCGCCTGGTGTTACGGCGATTTGGGAATTGCGAACACGTTCTTATTGGCCGGCCAGAAACTCAAGAACGA
TTTCTGGATTGAAATTGCCGAGCAGACGATTATCCGTGCCTCAGCGCGTCTGGGCCGCGGCGTAGCGATG
AAAGACGCGGCGCTTTGCCATGGTACGCTGGGCGCCGCATATTTGTTTGGCAAATTTGCAGAGGCGTTTC
CGCAGCACTTATTGGAACCTACGGAAACCTACTGGTTAAGCAAGACTTTTGACTATGTACAACCGACGGA
GTCCTCTGACGTTTTCTTATCTTATAACGGCGAACGCTACGAATCTAACTTAAGCCTTTTAGATGGTGAA
GCGTCCATCGGGATGGCGCTCTTGACATACTTGGGTGCTAGTCGTGCCTGGGAACGTTTCTTGCTGTTGT
CCTAACGGTCTAGCATAACCCCTTGGGGCCTCTAAACGGGTCTTGAGGGGTTTTTTGCGGTTAATACGAC
TCACTATAGGGGAATTGTGAGCGGATAACAATTCCAAGGAGATATACAATGCCACTGCTTAAATCGAAGA
AGCCTCGCTTCGCGCCCCTGTTTCTTAGCCAGGCCGACTCCCCCGCCAATTTTACCAAGAAATCAGCGAC
CGTCATGTCCACTACCTACTTCAGCACCGCCTTCGTGCGTGTCCCGCTGGCCGGCTCGGAAGCAATTGAA
AATATCGATTGGGAGAAATTATCGCGTCAACTGACTCAGCCGGCTTTCCTCGAGGCGCTGTATATTGCTT
CTCCCGCCCTTTACGAGGAAGTACAGAAACTGGACGTAACCCAGCAACCGGACGAAAAGTCTAAACGCAT
TATTTATTCGTTAATCAAATATTTGGCCCGCTACTCAACTCGCTGCACTCCGTTTGGCTTATTTGGCGGA
TTTGCGACGTTACCGATTTCAACTGCGTCGACAGCGGTGCGCATTGACAACATCGGCACTAGCCGTAAGG
TGACCCGCCTCGATATGAACTACCTGTGCGCCCTGACCCAAGATTTAGAAAAGCACCCTGACATCAAGCC
CTTTCTGCGTTTCTATCCCAATACGTCGTTATATTCGATCAACGGCCAATATCGTTATGTCGAATATCGT
TACAATGGAGGAGGTATGCGCGTACACCACTTATCTAGCGCCGAACAATCAGAGTACTTGGAAGCAGTGC
TCGCGCGTGCGCAGAAAGGCGCGCCGCTGTACGCGCTGGCAGAAGTGTTAGTGTCGGAAGAAATTACGTT
ACAGGAAGCGCTGGAATACGTAGAAGAGGTAGTGGCGAGTCAGCTGCTCGTCAGCGAGTTGGAACCGGCC
CTGACCGGTGGTGATTTCCTTGCCCAGATTATTGGTACCCTGCAGAAAATTGCAGACATTGAAACTTCGG
AGCATTTGGCGGCTATTCTGTCCTTGCTCGGAGAAGTCCAGCAAGCGCTTCTCGTGATTGAGCAGTCGGG
TTCTGACTATGGTTCAGCAAAATTTGAAAAGGTCGAGGCCTTGTTGAGCCAACTGCCGACCCCGTTTGAC
CGCAAAGTTCTCTTCCAGATTGATACCTACCTGCCGGAACTGAGCGGCCAACTGAACCGTGGTCTGCTGA
ACAAACTGGCGTCCAAGATTCCGACTCTGCTGAAATTGAGTCCGGCGGGTAACCCTATGTTAGACGAATT
CCGCAACCGTTTCTATGAAAAGTATGAGGACGAGGAAGTACCGTTCGTGTTAGCCTTAGATCCCGAAGTG
GGCATTGGCTATCCGGGTGGTCAGGCCAAGAATGATATCTCGCCGCTGGTGGAAGGCGTCTGGGTGGGCA
GTAACCAGCCAAGTAACCAGACCTTAACCATTCCACCCGAACACTCTTATCTGTTACAGAAAGTGGCCGA
GGCGCAGCTTACCGGCGCGTATGAAATCTGCTTGAAGGAAGAAGATCTGCGTGCGGTGGAAGTCCGCCAG
CCGCAGCTCCCGTTGACCAATACGGCAATGTTCTCCGTAATTCGCGAAGAAGGCCGTGAGAAGATCGTGC
TCGATACTTTCGGCGGTACCACCGGTACGTTCTTAGTCGGGCGTTTTGGCCATACCGACGCTTCAGTGCT
GGCGTTGCTGCAGGAAATCAGTGCCGCTGAGGACCGTTCTGCACCGGAAGTGATCTTCGCCGATATTGTT
CATCTCCCTGAGGCACGCACCGGTAATGTGATTATTCGCCCGCAATTGAAGAAATACCAGATTCCGTTCC
TGTCAAAAGCCTCAACGGCGCCGGAATTTGAAATTGCTCTTTCTGATTTGATGCTGTCGGTCCGCGGTGG
CACCATCTTTCTGCGCTCCAAGTCATTAAACAAAATCATCATTCCTCGCTTGAGCAACGCTCATAATTTT
AGCGGGACCCAATCCTTAGACACATACCACTTTCTGTGCGCCCTGCAGAGTCAACATGTTCGCTCAGGGC
TCTCAAACTTCACCGGCAGCTTTTCCAGTTTGTTCATGTTTATTCCTCGCTTGGTTCTCGATAACATTGT
TCTCGCCGAAGCGCAGTGGAATTTCAAGGAACAGCATGTGAAGAGTCTGGTTACAGCTTTTAAGAATAAC
CACTGGCCGGCCCTTAAAGCTGAAATCGAGGCTTGGCGCGCGCAGTACAGCGTGCCTCGCCATATTTGCT
TAACCCAGTTCGACAATGAGCTGTACGTCGACCTGGAAAACCAGTGGCTGGCGGAAACATTTCTGAACGA
AATCAAAAGCCTGGAACAGTTCAACATTAAAGAATTCCTGCATCGCGCGGACTCGAGCGTTGTTCAGAGT
GGCCGCGGGTGGCACACCAACCAATTTGTTGTAGCCTTTGATAACACAGCTAGCTATAAAACCGAAGGTT
TGGCGGCTCCCGCACTGCGTTTTCCAAAAGCGAATCAAGCAACACGCAAATTTATCACTGGTTCAGAGTG
GTTATATTATAAAGTTTACACGGGGATTAAAACAGCCGATCGTTTGTTAACCGAAGTGCTGTACCCGCTT
ACCGAGCGCTTTAAGGCAAACGGATGGACCGATAAGTTCTTCTTTATTCGCTACGCGGATCCGAATCTCC
ATTTTCGCCTTCGTTTCCACCTGGCAAACCCAGCCCACATCGGCCAAGTCGTACAGGAATTACACGATGC
ACTGGCACCGTACATCGCGAACAAAACGATCACCTCGGTCGTTAATGACACCTATAATCGTGAGCTGGAA
CGCTATGGTAGCAATAGCATTGATGCCATTGAGGACTATTTCCATCTCGATAGTGATACAGTGTTGCGTT
TTCTGACGATGATTGAAGGTTCTGAGGGCGAGGAGTGTCGCTGGCGTTTCGGCATGAAGTTGACGGATGA
CCTGCTTACTGCATTTGGCTTTGATATGAAACAGAAAATGGAATTTACAGAAAAGCGCGCCGCCGATTTT
GGCCGCGAATTCGGCTATAACGCTGGTTTGAAGAAGCAGCTGGATGCGCGCTATAAAGACGTGGAACCAG
CCCTGCAAGAGCTGTTTGCCCTGGCTAATCCAGAACACGAATTCTTCTATGAGTTATCGAATCAGCGCAC
CGAAAACTTGCAGCTCATGATCGAATATGTGCGCATGCTGCATGCGCAGAGTGAACTGCAGATTAGCTTG
GAAGATCTTCTGGCCTCACTGGTCCACATGAATGTGAATCGTTTGTTTCGCTCACAGCAGCGTCTGGTAG
AATACATGGTGTTCTATCATCTGCACAAATACTATCGCATCAATTACGGCCGTAATGTTCTGGCGAAGAA
AACGGCGGACAGCAACGTCATCGCGCAGTAACGGTCTAGCATAACCCCTTGGGGCCTCTAAACGGGTCTT
GAGGGGTTTTTTGGTGCTAATACGACTCACTATAGGGGAATTGTGAGCGGATAACAATTCCAAGGAGATA
TACAATGGAGAAACTGGATTGCCTTAACCAAGTGGCCGAGTTCCATCGCACCTTTAAACATCCGATTCTT
TCAATCCCGCAAATCCCGTCTGAGGACCGCTGCAATTTGCGCGTGGCCCTTATCGCCGAGGAACTGAAAG
AATTAGAGGTGGCGATCCTGGAGAAAGATATCGTGGGCGTGGCAGATGCACTGGCAGATATTCAGTACGT
GTTGAGCGGTGCCGTGTTGGAGTTTGGGTTAGGCGAACAGTTTAAAGCCCTGTTCGACGAGGTTCAACGC
AGCAATATGTCTAAAGCATGTAATACCGAAGAAGAGGCCCAGGCCACTGTCAAACATTTCCAGGATAAAG
GTACGGAATGCTACTACGTTGAGGATGCCGGTAAATATTTAGTCTATCGTACAGCGGATAATAAAACTCT
GAAAAGCATCTTTTATTCGCCAGCGGATCTGGAAGGCGTGTTGAAGAAGTGACGGTCTAGCATAACCCCT
TGGGGCCTCTAAACGGGTCTTGAGGGGTTTTTTGAGCGCTGAAAGGAGGAACTATATCCGGATTGGCGAA
TGGG
[124 nt withheld, positions 9245-9368]
C
[91 nt withheld, positions 9370-9460]
A
[49 nt withheld, positions 9462-9510]
CCTTTGACGTTGGAGTCCACGTTCTTT
[37 nt withheld, positions 9538-9574]
ACCCTATCTCGGTCTATTCTTTTGATTTATAAGGGATTTTGCCGATTTCGGCCTATTGGTTAAAAAATGA
GCTGATTTAACAAAAATTTAACGCGAATTTTAACAAAATATTAACGCTTACAATTTAGGTGGCACTTTTC
GGGGAAATGTGCGCGGAACCCCTATTTGTTTATTTTTCTAAATACATTCAAATATGTATCCGCTCATGAA
TTAATTCTTAGAAAAACTCATCGAGCATCAAATGAAACTGCAATTTATTCATATCAGGATTATCAATACC
ATATTTTTGAAAAAGCCGTTTCTGTAATGAAGGAGAAAACTCACCGAGGCAGTTCCATAGGATGGCAAGA
TCCTGGTATCGGTCTGCGATTCCGACTCGTCCAACATCAATACAACCTATTAATTTCCCCTCGTCAAAAA
TAAGGTTATCAAGTGAGAAATCACCATGAGTGACGACTGAATCCGGTGAGAATGGCAAAAGTTTATGCAT
TTCTTTCCAGACTTGTTCAACAGGCCAGCCATTACGCTCGTCATCAAAATCACTCGCATCAACCAAACCG
TTATTCATTCGTGATTGCGCCTGAGCGAGACGAAATACGCGATCGCTGTTAAAAGGACAATTACAAACAG
GAATCGAATGCAACCGGCGCAGGAACACTGCCAGCGCATCAACAATATTTTCACCTGAATCAGGATATTC
TTCTAATACCTGGAATGCTGTTTTCCCGGGGATCGCAGTGGTGAGTAACCATGCATCATCAGGAGTACGG
ATAAAATGCTTGATGGTCGGAAGAGGCATAAATTCCGTCAGCCAGTTTAGTCTGACCATCTCATCTGTAA
CATCATTGGCAACGCTACCTTTGCCATGTTTCAGAAACAACTCTGGCGCATCGGGCTTCCCATACAATCG
ATAGATTGTCGCACCTGATTGCCCGACATTATCGCGAGCCCATTTATACCCATATAAATCAGCATCCATG
TTGGAATTTAATCGCGGCCTAGAGCAAGACGTTTCCCGTTGAATATGGCTCATAACACCCCTTGTATTAC
TGTTTATGTAAGCAGACAGTTTTATTGTTCATGACCAAAATCCCTTAACGTGAGTTTTCGTTCCACTGAG
CGTCAGACCCCGTAGAAAAGATCAAAGGATCTTC
Features (pLannotate 1.2.2; 25 found; start..end, strand, type, name):
      1..589     +  rep_origin     ori: high-copy-number ColE1/pMB1/pBR322/pUC origin of replication
    775..914     -  misc_feature   bom: basis of mobility region from pBR322
   1016..1207    -  CDS            rop: Rop protein, which maintains plasmids at low copy number; rop
   1224..1604    +  CDS            YPB1_ECOLX: Protein predicted: Swiss-Prot protein existence level 4. From Escherichia coli.
   1676..1967    -  CDS            TcR (fragment): tetracycline efflux protein; tet; confers resistance to tetracycline
   1982..2003    -  protein_bind   CAP binding site: CAP binding activates transcription in the presence of cAMP. E. coli catabolite activator protein
   2016..3098    -  CDS            lacI: lac repressor; lacI; The lac repressor binds to the lac operator to inhibit transcription in E. coli. This inhibition can be relieved by adding lactose or isopropyl-β-D-thiogalactopyranoside (IPTG).
   3099..3176    -  promoter       lacI promoter: lacI
   3184..3463    -  CDS            TcR (fragment): tetracycline efflux protein; tet; confers resistance to tetracycline
   3489..3507    +  promoter       T7 promoter: promoter for bacteriophage T7 RNA polymerase
   3508..3532    +  protein_bind   lac operator: The lac repressor binds to the lac operator to inhibit transcription in E. coli. This inhibition can be relieved by adding lactose or isopropyl-β-D-thiogalactopyranoside (IPTG). lac repressor encoded by lacI
   3549..3566    +  CDS            9xHis (fragment): 9xHis affinity tag
   3877..3924    +  terminator     T7 terminator: transcription terminator for bacteriophage T7 RNA polymerase
   3929..3947    +  promoter       T7 promoter: promoter for bacteriophage T7 RNA polymerase
   3948..3972    +  protein_bind   lac operator: The lac repressor binds to the lac operator to inhibit transcription in E. coli. This inhibition can be relieved by adding lactose or isopropyl-β-D-thiogalactopyranoside (IPTG). lac repressor encoded by lacI
   5190..5237    +  terminator     T7 terminator: transcription terminator for bacteriophage T7 RNA polymerase
   5242..5260    +  promoter       T7 promoter: promoter for bacteriophage T7 RNA polymerase
   5261..5285    +  protein_bind   lac operator: The lac repressor binds to the lac operator to inhibit transcription in E. coli. This inhibition can be relieved by adding lactose or isopropyl-β-D-thiogalactopyranoside (IPTG). lac repressor encoded by lacI
   8576..8623    +  terminator     T7 terminator: transcription terminator for bacteriophage T7 RNA polymerase
   8628..8646    +  promoter       T7 promoter: promoter for bacteriophage T7 RNA polymerase
   8647..8671    +  protein_bind   lac operator: The lac repressor binds to the lac operator to inhibit transcription in E. coli. This inhibition can be relieved by adding lactose or isopropyl-β-D-thiogalactopyranoside (IPTG). lac repressor encoded by lacI
   9157..9204    +  terminator     T7 terminator: transcription terminator for bacteriophage T7 RNA polymerase
   9245..9673    +  rep_origin     f1 ori (sequence partly withheld): f1 bacteriophage origin of replication; arrow indicates direction of (+) strand synthesis
   9726..9783    +  promoter       AmpR promoter (fragment): bla
   9792..10607   -  CDS            KanR: aminoglycoside phosphotransferase; aph(3')-Ia; confers resistance to kanamycin in bacteria or G418 (Geneticin®) in eukaryotes
