[The description below was written by a language model from this plasmid's Addgene catalogue record and pLannotate feature annotations shown in this document.]
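Description:
pET28:LanI-101 is a bacterial expression plasmid built on the pET28a backbone that carries a class I lanthipeptide biosynthetic gene set from Runella limosa for heterologous production in E. coli. It replicates from a ColE1/pMB1-type origin, with the bom and rop regions also annotated, and is selected with kanamycin through the aph(3')-Ia gene. An f1 origin and a lacI repressor gene with its own promoter are also present. The short tetracycline-resistance and AmpR promoter fragments in the annotation are non-functional backbone remnants.

The listed insert is the wild-type precursor peptide gene LanA (192 bp), fused to an N-terminal His6 tag and assembled by Golden Gate cloning. The depositor notes that the plasmid also encodes the LanC cyclase and LanB dehydratase of the same cluster. The feature table shows four tandem cassettes on the same strand, each with its own T7 promoter, lac operator and T7 terminator, so each unit is transcribed independently by T7 RNA polymerase and is inducible with IPTG. The first cassette contains the His tag and is short, matching the tagged LanA. The second (about 1.2 kb) and third (about 3.3 kb) have sizes plausible for LanC and LanB respectively, although these reading frames are not annotated. The record does not say what the small fourth cassette (about 0.5 kb) contains.

Co-expression lets the dehydratase and cyclase act on the precursor peptide in vivo, dehydrating its residues and forming the thioether rings, and the modified product can be recovered through the His tag. The construct belongs to the FAST-RiPPs collection, a scalable platform for discovering ribosomally synthesised antimicrobial peptides.
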