Addgene plasmid #225065: pET28:LanI-101
Purpose: Expresses precursor peptide, lanthipeptide cyclase, and lanthipeptide dehydratase from LanI-101 (FAST-RiPPs) in E. coli
Depositing lab: Wilfred van der Donk. Depositing organization: University of Illinois at Urbana-Champaign. Publication: A scalable platform to discover antimicrobials of ribosomal origin. Ayikpoe RS, Shi C, Battiste AJ, Eslami SM, Ramesh S, Simon MA, Bothwell IR, Lee H, Rice AJ, Ren H, Tian Q, Harris LA, Sarksian R, Zhu L, Frerk AM, Precord TW, van der Donk WA, Mitchell DA, Zhao H. Nat Commun. 2022 Oct 17;13(1):6135. doi: 10.1038/s41467-022-33890-w. PubMed 36253467.
Backbone
  Vector backbone: pET28a
  Vector type: Bacterial Expression
Growth in bacteria
  Bacterial resistance: Kanamycin, 50 μg/mL
  Growth temperature: 37°C
  Growth strain: DH5alpha
  Copy number: High Copy
Gene/Insert
  Gene/Insert name: LanA (LanI-101)
  Species: Runella limosa
  Insert size (bp): 192
  Mutation: WT
  Promoter: T7
  Tag / fusion protein: His6 (N terminal on insert)
  Cloning method: Golden Gate
Terms and licenses: Academic/Nonprofit Terms; Industry Terms: Not Available to Industry
Depositor comments: Also encodes LanC (LanI-101) and LanB (LanI-101)
How to cite: pET28:LanI-101 was a gift from Wilfred van der Donk (Addgene plasmid # 225065 ; http://n2t.net/addgene:225065 ; RRID:Addgene_225065)
